Addgene plasmid #127317: pcDNA3.1(+)/GUG-nLuc-3XFLAG-CL1/PEST
Purpose: Express 3xFLAG tagged highly destabilized nanoLuciferase (nLuc) protein from GUG start codon
Depositing lab: Jeremy Wilusz. Depositing organization: University of Pennsylvania. Publication: Ribosome queuing enables non-AUG translation to be resistant to multiple protein synthesis inhibitors. Kearse MG, Goldman DH, Choi J, Nwaezeapu C, Liang D, Green KM, Goldstrohm AC, Todd PK, Green R, Wilusz JE. Genes Dev. 2019 Jun 6. pii: gad.324715.119. doi: 10.1101/gad.324715.119. PubMed 31171704.
Backbone
  Vector backbone: pcDNA3.1(+)
  Total vector size (bp): 6154
  Vector type: Mammalian Expression
  Selectable markers: Neomycin (select with G418)
Growth in bacteria
  Bacterial resistance: Ampicillin, 100 μg/mL
  Growth temperature: 37°C
  Growth strain: DH5alpha
  Copy number: High Copy
Gene/Insert
  Gene/Insert name: nanoLuciferase (alt name: nLuc)
  Promoter: CMV
  Tag / fusion protein: 3xFLAG (C terminal on insert); CL1/PEST (C terminal on insert)
  Cloning method: Restriction Enzyme; 5′ cloning site HindIII (not destroyed); 3′ cloning site ApaI (not destroyed)
  Sequencing primers: 5′ CGCAAATGGGCGGTAGGCGTG
Terms and licenses: Academic/Nonprofit Terms; Industry Terms: Not Available to Industry
How to cite: pcDNA3.1(+)/GUG-nLuc-3XFLAG-CL1/PEST was a gift from Jeremy Wilusz (Addgene plasmid # 127317 ; http://n2t.net/addgene:127317 ; RRID:Addgene_127317)
