[The description below was written by a language model from this plasmid's Addgene catalogue record and pLannotate feature annotations shown in this document.]
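Description:
pcDNA3.1(+)/GUG-nLuc-3XFLAG-CL1/PEST is a mammalian expression plasmid of about 6.15 kb built on the pcDNA3.1(+) backbone. It is maintained in E. coli through a high-copy ColE1/pUC-type origin and an ampicillin resistance gene (β-lactamase with its own promoter). An f1 origin is also present. For selection in mammalian cells, an SV40 early promoter drives the neomycin phosphotransferase gene, terminated by an SV40 poly(A) signal, which allows G418 selection of stable transfectants. Several short annotations, including the truncated HIV-1 LTR, ble, lacI and bom fragments and the lac promoter/operator, are most likely backbone remnants or partial sequence matches rather than functional parts of the design.

The expression cassette sits between the HindIII and ApaI sites. It uses the CMV immediate early enhancer and promoter and ends with the bovine growth hormone poly(A) signal. A T7 promoter lies just upstream of the insert and could support in vitro transcription. The insert is a human codon-optimized nanoLuciferase reading frame that begins with a GUG codon instead of the canonical AUG, which probably explains why the Nluc feature is annotated as a fragment. At its C terminus the luciferase carries a 3xFLAG epitope for immunodetection, followed by two degradation signals: the CL1 degron, which promotes ubiquitin-dependent turnover, and a PEST sequence from mouse ornithine decarboxylase. Together these make the reporter protein very short-lived, so the luminescence signal reflects recent translation rather than accumulated protein. The plasmid serves as a sensitive reporter of non-AUG (GUG) translation initiation in mammalian cells, and the associated study examined how such initiation responds to protein synthesis inhibitors.
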