Features (pLannotate 1.2.2; 23 found; start..end, strand, type, name):
     61..440     +  enhancer       CMV enhancer: human cytomegalovirus immediate early enhancer
    441..644     +  promoter       CMV promoter: human cytomegalovirus (CMV) immediate early promoter
    640..673     +  LTR            5' LTR (truncated) (fragment): truncated 5' long terminal repeat (LTR) from HIV-1
    689..707     +  promoter       T7 promoter: promoter for bacteriophage T7 RNA polymerase
    776..1287    +  CDS            Nluc (fragment): NanoLuc® luciferase human codon-optimized
   1288..1353    +  CDS            3xFLAG: three tandem FLAG® epitope tags, followed by an enterokinase cleavage site
   1360..1407    +  CDS            hCL1: non-ORF yeast peptide conferring ubiquitin-dependent degradation human codon-optimized
   1402..1530    +  CDS            Odc1 (fragment): DCOR_MOUSE - Also known as Odc. Experimental evidence at protein level: Swiss-Prot protein existence level 1. Catalyzes the first and rate-limiting step of polyamine biosynthesis that converts ornithine into putrescine, which is the precursor for the polyamines, spermidine and spermine. Polyamines are essential for cell proliferation and are implicated in cellular processes, ranging from DNA replication to apoptosis. From Mus musculus (Mouse).
   1580..1804    +  polyA_signal   bGH poly(A) signal: bovine growth hormone polyadenylation signal
   1808..1829    +  promoter       SV40 promoter (fragment): SV40 enhancer and early promoter
   1850..2278    +  rep_origin     f1 ori (sequence partly withheld): f1 bacteriophage origin of replication; arrow indicates direction of (+) strand synthesis
   2292..2621    +  promoter       SV40 promoter: SV40 enhancer and early promoter
   2688..3479    +  CDS            neo: KKA2_KLEPN - Also known as kan, nptII. Experimental evidence at protein level: Swiss-Prot protein existence level 1. Resistance to kanamycin, neomycin, paromomycin, ribostamycin, butirosin and gentamicin B. From Klebsiella pneumoniae.
   3503..3661    +  CDS            ble (fragment): BLE_KLEPN - Experimental evidence at protein level: Swiss-Prot protein existence level 1. Binding protein with a strong affinity to the bleomycin family of antibiotics. Binds to CL990; an antimitotic-antibiotic compound. From Klebsiella pneumoniae.
   3656..3777    +  polyA_signal   SV40 poly(A) signal: SV40 polyadenylation signal
   3850..3866    -  protein_bind   lac operator: The lac repressor binds to the lac operator to inhibit transcription in E. coli. This inhibition can be relieved by adding lactose or isopropyl-β-D-thiogalactopyranoside (IPTG). lac repressor encoded by lacI
   3874..3904    -  promoter       lac promoter: promoter for the E. coli lac operon
   3919..3940    -  protein_bind   CAP binding site: CAP binding activates transcription in the presence of cAMP. E. coli catabolite activator protein
   3953..4045    -  CDS            lacI (fragment): lac repressor; lacI; The lac repressor binds to the lac operator to inhibit transcription in E. coli. This inhibition can be relieved by adding lactose or isopropyl-β-D-thiogalactopyranoside (IPTG).
   4228..4816    -  rep_origin     ori: high-copy-number ColE1/pMB1/pBR322/pUC origin of replication
   4987..5847    -  CDS            AmpR: β-lactamase; bla; confers resistance to ampicillin, carbenicillin, and related antibiotics
   5848..5952    -  promoter       AmpR promoter: bla
   6011..6063    -  misc_feature   bom (fragment): basis of mobility region from pBR322
>Addgene plasmid #127317 | pcDNA3.1(+)/GUG-nLuc-3XFLAG-CL1/PEST | addgene full sequence | sequence record 252282 | Addgene NGS Result
ATCTGCTTAGGGTTAGGCGTTTTGCGCTGCTTCGCGATGTACGGGCCAGATATACGCGTTGACATTGATT
ATTGACTAGTTATTAATAGTAATCAATTACGGGGTCATTAGTTCATAGCCCATATATGGAGTTCCGCGTT
ACATAACTTACGGTAAATGGCCCGCCTGGCTGACCGCCCAACGACCCCCGCCCATTGACGTCAATAATGA
CGTATGTTCCCATAGTAACGCCAATAGGGACTTTCCATTGACGTCAATGGGTGGAGTATTTACGGTAAAC
TGCCCACTTGGCAGTACATCAAGTGTATCATATGCCAAGTACGCCCCCTATTGACGTCAATGACGGTAAA
TGGCCCGCCTGGCATTATGCCCAGTACATGACCTTATGGGACTTTCCTACTTGGCAGTACATCTACGTAT
TAGTCATCGCTATTACCATGGTGATGCGGTTTTGGCAGTACATCAATGGGCGTGGATAGCGGTTTGACTC
ACGGGGATTTCCAAGTCTCCACCCCATTGACGTCAATGGGAGTTTGTTTTGGCACCAAAATCAACGGGAC
TTTCCAAAATGTCGTAACAACTCCGCCCCATTGACGCAAATGGGCGGTAGGCGTGTACGGTGGGAGGTCT
ATATAAGCAGAGCTCTCTGGCTAACTAGAGAACCCACTGCTTACTGGCTTATCGAAATTAATACGACTCA
CTATAGGGAGACCCAAGCTGGCTAGCGTTTAAACTTAAGCTTGGCAATCCGGTACTGTTGGTAAATAAGC
CACCGTGGTCTTCACACTCGAAGATTTCGTTGGGGACTGGCGACAGACAGCCGGCTACAACCTGGACCAA
GTCCTTGAACAGGGAGGTGTGTCCAGTTTGTTTCAGAATCTCGGGGTGTCCGTAACTCCGATCCAAAGGA
TTGTCCTGAGCGGTGAAAATGGGCTGAAGATCGACATCCATGTCATCATCCCGTATGAAGGTCTGAGCGG
CGACCAAATGGGCCAGATCGAAAAAATTTTTAAGGTGGTGTACCCTGTGGATGATCATCACTTTAAGGTG
ATCCTGCACTATGGCACACTGGTAATCGACGGGGTTACGCCGAACATGATCGACTATTTCGGACGGCCGT
ATGAAGGCATCGCCGTGTTCGACGGCAAAAAGATCACTGTAACAGGGACCCTGTGGAACGGCAACAAAAT
TATCGACGAGCGCCTGATCAACCCCGACGGCTCCCTGCTGTTCCGAGTAACCATCAACGGAGTGACCGGC
TGGCGGCTGTGCGAACGCATTCTGGCGGACTACAAAGACCATGACGGTGATTATAAAGATCATGACATCG
ATTACAAGGATGACGATGACAAGAATTCTGCTTGCAAGAACTGGTTCAGTAGCTTAAGCCACTTTGTGAT
CCACCTTAACAGCCACGGCTTTCCGCCTGAGGTTGAAGAGCAAGCCGCCGGTACATTGCCTATGTCCTGC
GCACAAGAAAGCGGTATGGACCGGCACCCAGCCGCTTGTGCTTCAGCTCGCATCAACGTCTAAGGCCGCG
ACTCTAGAGGGCCCGTTTAAACCCGCTGATCAGCCTCGACTGTGCCTTCTAGTTGCCAGCCATCTGTTGT
TTGCCCCTCCCCCGTGCCTTCCTTGACCCTGGAAGGTGCCACTCCCACTGTCCTTTCCTAATAAAATGAG
GAAATTGCATCGCATTGTCTGAGTAGGTGTCATTCTATTCTGGGGGGTGGGGTGGGGCAGGACAGCAAGG
GGGAGGATTGGGAAGACAATAGCAGGCATGCTGGGGATGCGGTGGGCTCTATGGCTTCTGAGGCGGAAAG
AACCAGCTGGGGCTCTAGGGGGTATCCCC
[124 nt withheld, positions 1850-1973]
C
[91 nt withheld, positions 1975-2065]
A
[49 nt withheld, positions 2067-2115]
CCTTTGACGTTGGAGTCCACGTTCTTT
[37 nt withheld, positions 2143-2179]
ACCCTATCTCGGTCTATTCTTTTGATTTATAAGGGATTTTGCCGATTTCGGCCTATTGGTTAAAAAATGA
GCTGATTTAACAAAAATTTAACGCGAATTAATTCTGTGGAATGTGTGTCAGTTAGGGTGTGGAAAGTCCC
CAGGCTCCCCAGCAGGCAGAAGTATGCAAAGCATGCATCTCAATTAGTCAGCAACCAGGTGTGGAAAGTC
CCCAGGCTCCCCAGCAGGCAGAAGTATGCAAAGCATGCATCTCAATTAGTCAGCAACCATAGTCCCGCCC
CTAACTCCGCCCATCCCGCCCCTAACTCCGCCCAGTTCCGCCCATTCTCCGCCCCATGGCTGACTAATTT
TTTTTATTTATGCAGAGGCCGAGGCCGCCTCTGCCTCTGAGCTATTCCAGAAGTAGTGAGGAGGCTTTTT
TGGAGGCCTAGGCTTTTGCAAAAAGCTCCCGGGAGCTTGTATATCCATTTTCGGATCTGATCAAGAGACA
GGATGAGGATCGTTTCGCATGATTGAACAAGATGGATTGCACGCAGGTTCTCCGGCCGCTTGGGTGGAGA
GGCTATTCGGCTATGACTGGGCACAACAGACAATCGGCTGCTCTGATGCCGCCGTGTTCCGGCTGTCAGC
GCAGGGGCGCCCGGTTCTTTTTGTCAAGACCGACCTGTCCGGTGCCCTGAATGAACTGCAGGACGAGGCA
GCGCGGCTATCGTGGCTGGCCACGACGGGCGTTCCTTGCGCAGCTGTGCTCGACGTTGTCACTGAAGCGG
GAAGGGACTGGCTGCTATTGGGCGAAGTGCCGGGGCAGGATCTCCTGTCATCTCACCTTGCTCCTGCCGA
GAAAGTATCCATCATGGCTGATGCAATGCGGCGGCTGCATACGCTTGATCCGGCTACCTGCCCATTCGAC
CACCAAGCGAAACATCGCATCGAGCGAGCACGTACTCGGATGGAAGCCGGTCTTGTCGATCAGGATGATC
TGGACGAAGAGCATCAGGGGCTCGCGCCAGCCGAACTGTTCGCCAGGCTCAAGGCGCGCATGCCCGACGG
CGAGGATCTCGTCGTGACCCATGGCGATGCCTGCTTGCCGAATATCATGGTGGAAAATGGCCGCTTTTCT
GGATTCATCGACTGTGGCCGGCTGGGTGTGGCGGACCGCTATCAGGACATAGCGTTGGCTACCCGTGATA
TTGCTGAAGAGCTTGGCGGCGAATGGGCTGACCGCTTCCTCGTGCTTTACGGTATCGCCGCTCCCGATTC
GCAGCGCATCGCCTTCTATCGCCTTCTTGACGAGTTCTTCTGAGCGGGACTCTGGGGTTCGAAATGACCG
ACCAAGCGACGCCCAACCTGCCATCACGAGATTTCGATTCCACCGCCGCCTTCTATGAAAGGTTGGGCTT
CGGAATCGTTTTCCGGGACGCCGGCTGGATGATCCTCCAGCGCGGGGATCTCATGCTGGAGTTCTTCGCC
CACCCCAACTTGTTTATTGCAGCTTATAATGGTTACAAATAAAGCAATAGCATCACAAATTTCACAAATA
AAGCATTTTTTTCACTGCATTCTAGTTGTGGTTTGTCCAAACTCATCAATGTATCTTATCATGTCTGTAT
ACCGTCGACCTCTAGCTAGAGCTTGGCGTAATCATGGTCATAGCTGTTTCCTGTGTGAAATTGTTATCCG
CTCACAATTCCACACAACATACGAGCCGGAAGCATAAAGTGTAAAGCCTGGGGTGCCTAATGAGTGAGCT
AACTCACATTAATTGCGTTGCGCTCACTGCCCGCTTTCCAGTCGGGAAACCTGTCGTGCCAGCTGCATTA
ATGAATCGGCCAACGCGCGGGGAGAGGCGGTTTGCGTATTGGGCGCTCTTCCGCTTCCTCGCTCACTGAC
TCGCTGCGCTCGGTCGTTCGGCTGCGGCGAGCGGTATCAGCTCACTCAAAGGCGGTAATACGGTTATCCA
CAGAATCAGGGGATAACGCAGGAAAGAACATGTGAGCAAAAGGCCAGCAAAAGGCCAGGAACCGTAAAAA
GGCCGCGTTGCTGGCGTTTTTCCATAGGCTCCGCCCCCCTGACGAGCATCACAAAAATCGACGCTCAAGT
CAGAGGTGGCGAAACCCGACAGGACTATAAAGATACCAGGCGTTTCCCCCTGGAAGCTCCCTCGTGCGCT
CTCCTGTTCCGACCCTGCCGCTTACCGGATACCTGTCCGCCTTTCTCCCTTCGGGAAGCGTGGCGCTTTC
TCATAGCTCACGCTGTAGGTATCTCAGTTCGGTGTAGGTCGTTCGCTCCAAGCTGGGCTGTGTGCACGAA
CCCCCCGTTCAGCCCGACCGCTGCGCCTTATCCGGTAACTATCGTCTTGAGTCCAACCCGGTAAGACACG
ACTTATCGCCACTGGCAGCAGCCACTGGTAACAGGATTAGCAGAGCGAGGTATGTAGGCGGTGCTACAGA
GTTCTTGAAGTGGTGGCCTAACTACGGCTACACTAGAAGAACAGTATTTGGTATCTGCGCTCTGCTGAAG
CCAGTTACCTTCGGAAAAAGAGTTGGTAGCTCTTGATCCGGCAAACAAACCACCGCTGGTAGCGGTGGTT
TTTTTGTTTGCAAGCAGCAGATTACGCGCAGAAAAAAAGGATCTCAAGAAGATCCTTTGATCTTTTCTAC
GGGGTCTGACGCTCAGTGGAACGAAAACTCACGTTAAGGGATTTTGGTCATGAGATTATCAAAAAGGATC
TTCACCTAGATCCTTTTAAATTAAAAATGAAGTTTTAAATCAATCTAAAGTATATATGAGTAAACTTGGT
CTGACAGTTACCAATGCTTAATCAGTGAGGCACCTATCTCAGCGATCTGTCTATTTCGTTCATCCATAGT
TGCCTGACTCCCCGTCGTGTAGATAACTACGATACGGGAGGGCTTACCATCTGGCCCCAGTGCTGCAATG
ATACCGCGAGACCCACGCTCACCGGCTCCAGATTTATCAGCAATAAACCAGCCAGCCGGAAGGGCCGAGC
GCAGAAGTGGTCCTGCAACTTTATCCGCCTCCATCCAGTCTATTAATTGTTGCCGGGAAGCTAGAGTAAG
TAGTTCGCCAGTTAATAGTTTGCGCAACGTTGTTGCCATTGCTACAGGCATCGTGGTGTCACGCTCGTCG
TTTGGTATGGCTTCATTCAGCTCCGGTTCCCAACGATCAAGGCGAGTTACATGATCCCCCATGTTGTGCA
AAAAAGCGGTTAGCTCCTTCGGTCCTCCGATCGTTGTCAGAAGTAAGTTGGCCGCAGTGTTATCACTCAT
GGTTATGGCAGCACTGCATAATTCTCTTACTGTCATGCCATCCGTAAGATGCTTTTCTGTGACTGGTGAG
TACTCAACCAAGTCATTCTGAGAATAGTGTATGCGGCGACCGAGTTGCTCTTGCCCGGCGTCAATACGGG
ATAATACCGCGCCACATAGCAGAACTTTAAAAGTGCTCATCATTGGAAAACGTTCTTCGGGGCGAAAACT
CTCAAGGATCTTACCGCTGTTGAGATCCAGTTCGATGTAACCCACTCGTGCACCCAACTGATCTTCAGCA
TCTTTTACTTTCACCAGCGTTTCTGGGTGAGCAAAAACAGGAAGGCAAAATGCCGCAAAAAAGGGAATAA
GGGCGACACGGAAATGTTGAATACTCATACTCTTCCTTTTTCAATATTATTGAAGCATTTATCAGGGTTA
TTGTCTCATGAGCGGATACATATTTGAATGTATTTAGAAAAATAAACAAATAGGGGTTCCGCGCACATTT
CCCCGAAAAGTGCCACCTGACGTCGACGGATCGGGAGATCTCCCGATCCCCTATGGTGCACTCTCAGTAC
AATCTGCTCTGATGCCGCATAGTTAAGCCAGTATCTGCTCCCTGCTTGTGTGTTGGAGGTCGCTGAGTAG
TGCGCGAGCAAAATTTAAGCTACAACAAGGCAAGGCTTGACCGACAATTGCATGAAGA
